>Addgene plasmid #35158 | pcDNA5FRT PUR mGSK3A K148A | addgene partial sequence | sequence record 46111 | CMV-F 5'-CGCAAATGGGCGGTAGGCGTG-3'
AACCCACTGCTTACTGGCTTATCGAAATTAATACGACTCACTATAGGGAGACCCAAGCTGGCTAGCGTTT
AAACTTAAGCTTGGTACCGCCATGAGCGGCGGCGGGCCTTCGGGAGGCGGCCCTGGGGGCTCGGGCCGGG
CGCGGACCAGCTCGTTCGCGGAGCCAGGAGGCGGAGGCGGAGGTGGTGGCGGCGGCCCCGGGGGCTCGGC
CTCTGGCCCAGGAGGCACTGGCGGCGGGAAAGCGTCAGTCGGGGCTATGGGTGGGGGCGTGGGAGCCTCG
AGCTCCGGGGGTGGCCCCAGCGGCAGCGGCGGAGGAGGCAGCGGTGGCCCCGGCGCGGGCACTAGCTTCC
CGCCGCCGGGAGTGAAGCTGGGCCGTGACAGCGGGAAGGTGACCACAGTGGTAGCCACTGTAGGCCAAGG
CCCAGAGCGTTCCCAAGAAGTGGCTTACACTGACATCAAAGTGATTGGTAATGGCTCATTCGGAGTAGTA
TACCAGGCACGGCTGGCAGAGACGAGGGAACTGGTGGCCATCGCGAAGGTTCTTCAGGACAAAAGGTTCA
AGAACCGAGAACTGCAGATTATGCGTAAGCTGGACCACTGCAATATCGTGAGGCTGCGGTACTTTTTCTA
CTCCAGTGGGGAGAAGAAGGACGAGCTGTATTTGAATCTGGTGCTGGAGTATGTGCCCGAGACGGTGTAC
CGAGTGGCCCGCCACTTCACCAAGGCCAAGCTGATCACCCCTATCATCTACATCAAGGTGTACATGTACC
AGCTCTTCCGGAGCTTGGCCTACATCCACTCCCAAGGTGTGTGTCACCGTGACATC
