[The description below was written by a language model from this plasmid's Addgene catalogue record.]
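Description:
pcDNA5FRT PUR mGSK3A K148A is a mammalian expression plasmid built on a modified Invitrogen pcDNA5/FRT backbone (about 5.1 kb without insert). The depositor created the parent vector, pcDNA5/FRT_puro, by splicing a CMV promoter, multiple cloning site, polyadenylation signal and the puromycin-resistance cassette from pPUR into pcDNA5/FRT, giving a plasmid that retains a single FRT recombination site. An FRT site is the target of Flp recombinase, so a vector of this kind can be integrated by Flp into a matching FRT site already present in a host cell genome, giving single-copy expression from a defined locus. Puromycin provides selection in mammalian cells. In bacteria the plasmid is maintained at high copy number under ampicillin selection.

The insert is mouse glycogen synthase kinase-3 alpha (Gsk3a), cloned between KpnI and ApaI sites, both of which are preserved, and expressed from the CMV promoter. It carries a K148A substitution that the record describes as dominant negative. The depositor notes that an S21A label on the author's map only marks the position of serine 21 for those who might want to mutate it; this plasmid encodes the native serine at that position. No epitope tag or reporter is recorded, and no feature table was supplied, so finer details of the element layout cannot be confirmed. The associated publication examined the functional redundancy of GSK-3 alpha and GSK-3 beta in Wnt/beta-catenin signalling using an allelic series of embryonic stem cell lines. This suggests the construct served to express the mutant kinase in such cells for comparison with functional GSK-3, though the record does not spell out the exact use.
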