Addgene plasmid #35158: pcDNA5FRT PUR mGSK3A K148A
Depositing lab: Jim Woodgett. Publication: Functional redundancy of GSK-3alpha and GSK-3beta in Wnt/beta-catenin signaling shown by using an allelic series of embryonic stem cell lines. Doble BW, Patel S, Wood GA, Kockeritz LK, Woodgett JR. Dev Cell. 2007 Jun;12(6):957-71. 10.1016/j.devcel.2007.04.001 PubMed 17543867.
Backbone
  Vector backbone: pcDNA5/FRT
  Backbone manufacturer: Invitrogen
  Backbone size w/o insert (bp): 5100
  Modifications to backbone: A mammalian expression plasmid containing a single FRT recombination site was created by splicing the CMV promoter, multiple cloning site, polyA signal, and puromycin-resistance cassette from pPUR (Clontech) into the BspEI and Bst11071 sites of pcDNA5/FRT (Invitrogen) to yield pcDNA5/FRT_puro.
  Vector type: Mammalian Expression
  Selectable markers: Puromycin
Growth in bacteria
  Bacterial resistance: Ampicillin, 100 μg/mL
  Growth temperature: 37°C
  Growth strain: DH5alpha
  Copy number: High Copy
Gene/Insert
  Gene/Insert name: GSK-3α (alt name: Gsk3a)
  Species: M. musculus (mouse)
  Mutation: K148A (dominant negative)
  Entrez Gene: Gsk3a (a.k.a. 2700086H06Rik)
  Promoter: CMV
  Cloning method: Restriction Enzyme; 5′ cloning site KpnI (not destroyed); 3′ cloning site ApaI (not destroyed)
  Sequencing primers: 5′ CMV-Fwd
Terms and licenses: Academic/Nonprofit Terms; Industry Terms
Depositor comments: S21A mutation shown on author's map indicates where the S21 is, for scientists that wish to mutate it. This plasmid carries a serine (not alanine) at amino acid position 21.
How to cite: pcDNA5FRT PUR mGSK3A K148A was a gift from Jim Woodgett (Addgene plasmid # 35158 ; http://n2t.net/addgene:35158 ; RRID:Addgene_35158)
